Addgene plasmid #40956: pCMV5-Flag-mEPLIN beta
Depositing lab: Elizabeth Luna & Scott Maul. Depositing organization: University of California, Los Angeles (UCLA). Publication: Characterization of mouse epithelial protein lost in neoplasm (EPLIN) and comparison of mammalian and zebrafish EPLIN. Maul RS, Sachi Gerbin C, Chang DD. Gene. 2001 Jan 10;262(1-2):155-60. 10.1016/S0378-1119(00)00540-0 PubMed 11179679.
Backbone
  Vector backbone: pCMV5-Flag
  Vector type: Mammalian Expression
Growth in bacteria
  Bacterial resistance: Ampicillin, 100 μg/mL
  Growth temperature: 37°C
  Growth strain: JM109
  Copy number: Unknown
Gene/Insert
  Gene/Insert name: EPLIN beta
  Species: M. musculus (mouse)
  Insert size (bp): 2259
  Entrez Gene: Lima1 (a.k.a. Eplin)
  Tag / fusion protein: Flag (N terminal on insert)
  Cloning method: Unknown
  Sequencing primers: 5′ unknown; 3′ unknown
Resource information
  A portion of this plasmid was derived from a plasmid made by: Raymond S. Maul
Terms and licenses: Academic/Nonprofit Terms; Industry Terms: Not Available to Industry
How to cite: pCMV5-Flag-mEPLIN beta was a gift from Elizabeth Luna & Scott Maul (Addgene plasmid # 40956 ; http://n2t.net/addgene:40956 ; RRID:Addgene_40956)
