[The description below was written by a language model from this plasmid's Addgene catalogue record.]
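Description:
pCMV5-Flag-mEPLIN beta is a mammalian expression plasmid built on the pCMV5-Flag backbone and carrying the mouse cDNA for the beta isoform of EPLIN (epithelial protein lost in neoplasm), the product of the Lima1 gene. The insert is recorded as 2259 bp and is fused at its N terminus to a Flag epitope, so the expressed protein can be detected or immunoprecipitated with anti-Flag antibodies without needing an EPLIN-specific reagent. The plasmid is propagated in E. coli under ampicillin selection. Its copy number is listed as unknown, and the record does not name the origin of replication.

The promoter is not stated explicitly and no feature table is provided. The backbone name implies a cytomegalovirus immediate-early promoter, as is typical of the pCMV5 family, but the polyadenylation signal and other regulatory elements cannot be confirmed from what is recorded. The cloning method, cloning sites and sequencing primers are also listed as unknown, and no mammalian selection marker is mentioned, which suggests the plasmid is meant mainly for transient transfection.

The construct is associated with work characterising mouse EPLIN and comparing it with the mammalian and zebrafish orthologues. EPLIN is generally known as a LIM-domain, actin-binding cytoskeletal protein produced as alpha and beta isoforms, with beta the longer form. A plasmid of this kind is typically used to overexpress tagged EPLIN beta in cultured mammalian cells to study its localisation, its interaction partners, or its effects on the actin cytoskeleton, although the record does not specify particular applications.
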