>Addgene plasmid #40956 | pCMV5-Flag-mEPLIN beta | addgene partial sequence | sequence record 56156 | CMV-F 5'-CGCAAATGGGCGGTAGGCGTG-3'
TAGCAGAGCTCGTTTAGTGAACCGTCAGAATTGCCACCATGGACTACAAGGACGACGATGACAAGAATTC
TGCAGGATCCAAGATGGAATCGACTCCATTTAATAGACGCCAGTGGACTTCCCTGTCATTGAGAGTAACA
GCCAAAGAGCTTTCTCTTGTCAACAAGAACAAGTCATCCGCAATTGTGGAAATATTCTCCAAGTACCAGA
AGGCTGCTGAAGAAGCCAACATGGAAAGGAAGAAAAATAACCCTGAAAGTCTGCCCCAGCACTTTAGAAG
AGGGACCCTGTCTGTGTTAAAGAAGAAGTGGGAGAACCCGGTGGCTGGGGCAGAATTCCACACAGACTCA
CTGCCAAACAGCAGCAGTGAGGGTGGGCACACAGCGGACTACCCTCCTGCTGAAGTGACGGACAAGCCTG
CTCCTGGAGTCAGAGCTGACCGGGAAGAGCACACCCAGCCCAAACCTAGATTTGGATCTCGTCCGGAAGC
AGTTATCCAGAGCCGGTATCCTCGCTCAGAGAACAGCCACGATTTTAAAGCCCAGGCCACGGAGAGCCAA
AAAATGGAAAACTGTCTGGGAGATTCCAGGCATGAAGCAGAGAAGCCAGAGACGAGCGAAAACACAGAAA
CTTCAGGCAAAATAGAGAAATACAACGTTCCACTGAATAGACTGAAGATGATGTTTGAGAAAGGTGAACA
CAACCAAACCAAGAGTCTCTGGACCCAAAACCGAAATGCGGGTGGAAGGAGGCTCTCTGAAAACAACTGT
TCCCTGGATGACTGGGAAATAGGTGCGGGTCATTTGTCTTCCTCTGCATTCAACTCGGAGAAAAACGAGA
GTAAGAGGAATCTGGAGCTGCCACGCCTCTCAGAAACCTCCATAAAGGACCGCATGGCCAAGTACCAGGC
TGCAGTGTCCAAGCAGAGCAGCCCAGCCAGCTACACAAATGAGCTGAAAACCAGTGAAAGCAAAACTCAT
AAATGGGAACAGAAGGAGAATGTGCCCCCAGGTCCCGAGGCCTGCAGCGTCCATCAGGAAGGAAGC
